Addgene plasmid #205683: LHAPEW
Purpose: shRNAmir backbone for RNA interference, with E2-Crimson reporter
Depositing lab: Dapeng Wang. Depositing organization: Shandong Medical and Pharmaceutical University. Publication: miR-AB, a miRNA-based shRNA viral toolkit for multicolor-barcoded multiplex RNAi at a single-cell level. Wang D, Xiu J, Zhao J, Luo J. EMBO Rep. 2022 Apr 5;23(4):e53691. doi: 10.15252/embr.202153691. Epub 2022 Feb 24. PubMed 35201651.
Backbone
  Vector backbone: pLVX-Puro
  Backbone manufacturer: Clontech
  Vector type: Lentiviral
Growth in bacteria
  Bacterial resistance: Ampicillin, 100 μg/mL
  Growth temperature: 37°C
  Growth strain: NEB Stable
  Copy number: High Copy
Gene/Insert
  Gene/Insert name: miR-AB
  Species: Synthetic
  Promoter: EH
  Cloning method: Restriction Enzyme; 5′ cloning site BamHI (unknown if destroyed); 3′ cloning site ApaI (unknown if destroyed)
  Sequencing primers: 3′ PGK Reverse: GCCAGAGGCCACTTGTGTAG
Terms and licenses: Academic/Nonprofit Terms; Industry Terms: Not Available to Industry
How to cite: LHAPEW was a gift from Dapeng Wang (Addgene plasmid # 205683 ; http://n2t.net/addgene:205683 ; RRID:Addgene_205683)
