[The description below was written by a language model from this plasmid's Addgene catalogue record and pLannotate feature annotations shown in this document.]
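Description:
LHAPEW is an HIV-1-based lentiviral vector built on the pLVX-Puro backbone and intended as an empty shRNAmir backbone for RNA interference, part of the miR-AB toolkit for colour-barcoded multiplex knockdown in single cells. In bacteria it is maintained through a high-copy ColE1/pUC-type origin and selected with ampicillin via the β-lactamase gene. The annotation shows no puromycin resistance gene despite the parental backbone name, so the fluorescent reporter appears to be the only marker for transduced mammalian cells.

Between the two annotated HIV-1 LTR segments lie the standard transfer-vector elements: the Ψ packaging signal with a gag fragment for encapsidation of the genomic RNA, the RRE for Rev-dependent nuclear export, and the cPPT/CTS, which aids nuclear import of the reverse-transcribed genome. The payload begins with the promoter the record calls "EH", which in the feature table corresponds to the EF-1α core promoter fused to a truncated HTLV-1 LTR segment, a composite Pol II promoter. This drives the synthetic miR-AB scaffold. Only its 3' miR-30a flanking sequence is annotated, and roughly 900 nt between the promoter and that flank are unannotated, so the record does not reveal what else sits there. Hairpins cloned into such a microRNA context are transcribed as primary miRNA-like transcripts and processed by the endogenous miRNA pathway.

Downstream, a separate mouse PGK promoter expresses the far-red fluorescent protein E2-Crimson, followed by WPRE to enhance transcript stability and expression. This reporter identifies cells carrying the construct and provides one colour channel when several shRNAmir vectors with different reporters are combined.
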