Features (pLannotate 1.2.2; 23 found; start..end, strand, type, name):
    377..634     +  LTR            5' LTR (truncated): truncated 5' long terminal repeat (LTR) from HIV-1
    681..806     +  misc_feature   HIV-1 Ψ: packaging signal of human immunodeficiency virus type 1
    790..1128    +  CDS            HIV-1 gag (fragment): gag protein from human immunodeficiency virus 1; gag
   1303..1536    +  misc_feature   RRE: The Rev response element (RRE) of HIV-1 allows for Rev-dependent mRNA export from the nucleus to the cytoplasm.
   1913..2013    +  CDS            Rev (fragment): human immunodeficiency virus 1 (HIV-1) Rev protein; rev; enhances nuclear export of unspliced and incompletely spliced viral mRNAs
   2028..2143    +  misc_feature   cPPT/CTS: central polypurine tract and central termination sequence of HIV-1 (lacking the first T)
   2185..2396    +  promoter       EF-1α core promoter: core promoter for human elongation factor EF-1α
   2396..2663    +  LTR            5' LTR (truncated): truncated 5' long terminal repeat (LTR) from human T-cell leukemia virus (HTLV) type 1
   3608..3731    +  ncRNA          3' miR-30a: sequence downstream of the 71-nt precursor of the human miR-30a microRNA (Zeng et al., 2002) miRNA
   3745..4244    +  promoter       PGK promoter: mouse phosphoglycerate kinase 1 promoter
   4262..4936    +  CDS            E2-Crimson: E2-Crimson is a basic (constitutively fluorescent) far red fluorescent protein published in 2009, derived from Discosoma sp.. It is reported to be a rapidly-maturing tetramer with low acid sensitivity.
   4948..5535    +  misc_feature   WPRE: woodchuck hepatitis virus posttranscriptional regulatory element
   5549..5947    +  CDS            nef (fragment): NEF_HV1BR - Experimental evidence at protein level: Swiss-Prot protein existence level 1. Extracellular Nef protein targets CD4(+) T-lymphocytes for apoptosis by interacting with CXCR4 surface receptors (PubMed:14990729). From Human immunodeficiency virus type 1 group M subtype B (isolate BRU/LAI) (HIV-1).
   5995..6252    +  LTR            5' LTR (truncated): truncated 5' long terminal repeat (LTR) from HIV-1
   6405..6421    -  protein_bind   lac operator: The lac repressor binds to the lac operator to inhibit transcription in E. coli. This inhibition can be relieved by adding lactose or isopropyl-β-D-thiogalactopyranoside (IPTG). lac repressor encoded by lacI
   6429..6459    -  promoter       lac promoter: promoter for the E. coli lac operon
   6474..6495    -  protein_bind   CAP binding site: CAP binding activates transcription in the presence of cAMP. E. coli catabolite activator protein
   6508..6600    -  CDS            lacI (fragment): lac repressor; lacI; The lac repressor binds to the lac operator to inhibit transcription in E. coli. This inhibition can be relieved by adding lactose or isopropyl-β-D-thiogalactopyranoside (IPTG).
   6783..7371    -  rep_origin     ori: high-copy-number ColE1/pMB1/pBR322/pUC origin of replication
   7542..8402    -  CDS            AmpR: β-lactamase; bla; confers resistance to ampicillin, carbenicillin, and related antibiotics
   8403..8507    -  promoter       AmpR promoter: bla
   8555..8689    +  polyA_signal   SV40 poly(A) signal: SV40 polyadenylation signal
   8856..329     +  CDS            nef (fragment) (across the origin): NEF_HV1BR - Experimental evidence at protein level: Swiss-Prot protein existence level 1. Extracellular Nef protein targets CD4(+) T-lymphocytes for apoptosis by interacting with CXCR4 surface receptors (PubMed:14990729). From Human immunodeficiency virus type 1 group M subtype B (isolate BRU/LAI) (HIV-1).
>Addgene plasmid #205683 | LHAPEW | addgene full sequence | sequence record 409028 | Addgene NGS Result
TGGAAGGGCTAATTCACTCCCAAAGAAGACAAGATATCCTTGATCTGTGGATCTACCACACACAAGGCTA
CTTCCCTGATTAGCAGAACTACACACCAGGGCCAGGGGTCAGATATCCACTGACCTTTGGATGGTGCTAC
AAGCTAGTACCAGTTGAGCCAGATAAGGTAGAAGAGGCCAATAAAGGAGAGAACACCAGCTTGTTACACC
CTGTGAGCCTGCATGGGATGGATGACCCGGAGAGAGAAGTGTTAGAGTGGAGGTTTGACAGCCGCCTAGC
ATTTCATCACGTGGCCCGAGAGCTGCATCCGGAGTACTTCAAGAACTGCTGATATCGAGCTTGCTACAAG
GGACTTTCCGCTGGGGACTTTCCAGGGAGGCGTGGCCTGGGCGGGACTGGGGAGTGGCGAGCCCTCAGAT
CCTGCATATAAGCAGCTGCTTTTTGCCTGTACTGGGTCTCTCTGGTTAGACCAGATCTGAGCCTGGGAGC
TCTCTGGCTAACTAGGGAACCCACTGCTTAAGCCTCAATAAAGCTTGCCTTGAGTGCTTCAAGTAGTGTG
TGCCCGTCTGTTGTGTGACTCTGGTAACTAGAGATCCCTCAGACCCTTTTAGTCAGTGTGGAAAATCTCT
AGCAGTGGCGCCCGAACAGGGACTTGAAAGCGAAAGGGAAACCAGAGGAGCTCTCTCGACGCAGGACTCG
GCTTGCTGAAGCGCGCACGGCAAGAGGCGAGGGGCGGCGACTGGTGAGTACGCCAAAAATTTTGACTAGC
GGAGGCTAGAAGGAGAGAGATGGGTGCGAGAGCGTCAGTATTAAGCGGGGGAGAATTAGATCGCGATGGG
AAAAAATTCGGTTAAGGCCAGGGGGAAAGAAAAAATATAAATTAAAACATATAGTATGGGCAAGCAGGGA
GCTAGAACGATTCGCAGTTAATCCTGGCCTGTTAGAAACATCAGAAGGCTGTAGACAAATACTGGGACAG
CTACAACCATCCCTTCAGACAGGATCAGAAGAACTTAGATCATTATATAATACAGTAGCAACCCTCTATT
GTGTGCATCAAAGGATAGAGATAAAAGACACCAAGGAAGCTTTAGACAAGATAGAGGAAGAGCAAAACAA
AAGTAAGACCACCGCACAGCAAGCGGCCGGCCGCTGATCTTCAGACCTGGAGGAGGAGATATGAGGGACA
ATTGGAGAAGTGAATTATATAAATATAAAGTAGTAAAAATTGAACCATTAGGAGTAGCACCCACCAAGGC
AAAGAGAAGAGTGGTGCAGAGAGAAAAAAGAGCAGTGGGAATAGGAGCTTTGTTCCTTGGGTTCTTGGGA
GCAGCAGGAAGCACTATGGGCGCAGCGTCAATGACGCTGACGGTACAGGCCAGACAATTATTGTCTGGTA
TAGTGCAGCAGCAGAACAATTTGCTGAGGGCTATTGAGGCGCAACAGCATCTGTTGCAACTCACAGTCTG
GGGCATCAAGCAGCTCCAGGCAAGAATCCTGGCTGTGGAAAGATACCTAAAGGATCAACAGCTCCTGGGG
ATTTGGGGTTGCTCTGGAAAACTCATTTGCACCACTGCTGTGCCTTGGAATGCTAGTTGGAGTAATAAAT
CTCTGGAACAGATTTGGAATCACACGACCTGGATGGAGTGGGACAGAGAAATTAACAATTACACAAGCTT
AATACACTCCTTAATTGAAGAATCGCAAAACCAGCAAGAAAAGAATGAACAAGAATTATTGGAATTAGAT
AAATGGGCAAGTTTGTGGAATTGGTTTAACATAACAAATTGGCTGTGGTATATAAAATTATTCATAATGA
TAGTAGGAGGCTTGGTAGGTTTAAGAATAGTTTTTGCTGTACTTTCTATAGTGAATAGAGTTAGGCAGGG
ATATTCACCATTATCGTTTCAGACCCACCTCCCAACCCCGAGGGGACCCGACAGGCCCGAAGGAATAGAA
GAAGAAGGTGGAGAGAGAGACAGAGACAGATCCATTCGATTAGTGAACGGATCTCGACGGTATCGCCTTT
AAAAGAAAAGGGGGGATTGGGGGGTACAGTGCAGGGGAAAGAATAGTAGACATAATAGCAACAGACATAC
AAACTAAAGAATTACAAAAACAAATTACAAAAATTCAAAATTTTCGGGTTTATTACAGGGACAGCAGAGA
TCCAGTTTATCGATGGGCAGAGCGCACATCGCCCACAGTCCCCGAGAAGTTGGGGGGAGGGGTCGGCAAT
TGAACCGGAGCCTAGAGAAGGTGGCGCGGGGTAAACTGGGAAAGTGATGTCGTGTACTGGCTCCGCCTTT
TTCCCGAGGGTGGGGGAGAACCGTATATAAGTGCAGTAGTCGCCGTGAACGTTCTTTTTCGCAACGGGTT
TGCCGCCAGAACACAGGGCTCGCATCTCTCCTTCACGCGCCCGCCGCCTTACCTGAGGCCGCCATCCACG
CCGGTTGAGTCGCGTTCTGCCGCCTCCCGCCTGTGGTGCCTCCTGAACTACGTCCGCCGTCTAGGTAAGT
TTAGAGCTCAGGTCGAGACCGGGCCTTTGTCCGGCGCTCCCTTGGAGCCTACCTAGACTCAGCCGGCTCT
CCACGCTTTGCCTGACCCTGCTTGCTCAACTCTACGTCTTTGTTTCGTTTTCTGTTCTGCGCCGTTACAG
ATCAGCGCTTCGACTAGGGATAACAGGGTAATTGTTTGAATGAGGCTTCAGTACTTTACAGAATCGTTGC
CTGCACATCTTGGAAACACTTGCTGGGATTACTTCGACTTCTTAACCCAACAGAAGGCTCGAGAAGGTAT
ATTGCTGTTGACAGGATCCACATTAACAACTTTAAGTCCAGCAATTTGAGTTAAGGGTGTTGCTCTCAAT
GATTTCACTAATGGTTCAATTTTTAATTTCTTTTCTTCTGGTTCAAAATTCAAGTTTCAAGTGAAAGTGT
AATATGCACCCATTTCTTTCAATAAATCTTCTAAATAGTCCACTAATGTTTTATTTTGTTTTTTACAAAA
TCAAGCAGCCTCTGCTATCAATATAGAACCTTGTATTCCATCTTTATCTCTAGCTGAGTCATCAATTACA
TATCCATAACTTTCTTCATAAGCAAAAACAAAATTTAATCCGTTATCTTCTTCTTTAGCAATTTCTCTAC
CCATTCATTTCAATCCAGTTAAAGTTTTTACAATCTTAACTCCATATTTTTCCTGAGCGATTCTATCACC
CAAATCACTTGTTACAAAACTTGAATATAGAGCCGGATTTTTTGGAATGCTATTTAAGCGTTTTAGATTT
GATAATTTTCAATCAATTAAAATTGGTCCTGTTTGATTTCCATCTAATCTTACAAAATGACCATCATGTT
TTATTGCCATTCCAAATCTGTCAGCATCTGGGTCATTCATAATAATAATATCTGCATCATGTTTAATACC
ATATTCAAGCGGTATTTTTCATGCAGGATCAAATTCTGGATTTGGATTTACAACATTTTTCAATGTTTCA
TCTTCAAATGCACGATCTTCACCCTCAATAACGTTATATCCTGATTCACGTAATCTTTTTGGGGTAAATT
TAGTTCCTGTTCCATTAACTGCGCTAAAAATAGGGCCCTGCCTCGGACTTCAAGGGGCTAGAATTCGAGC
AATTATCTTGTTTACTAAAACTGAATACCTTGCTATCTCTTTGATACATTTTTACAAAGCTGAATTAAAA
TGGTATAAATTAAATCACTTTTTTCAATTCTACCGGGTAGGGGAGGCGCTTTTCCCAAGGCAGTCTGGAG
CATGCGCTTTAGCAGCCCCGCTGGGCACTTGGCGCTACACAAGTGGCCTCTGGCCTCGCACACATTCCAC
ATCCACCGGTAGGCGCCAACCGGCTCCGTTCTTTGGTGGCCCCTTCGCGCCACCTTCTACTCCTCCCCTA
GTCAGGAAGTTCCCCCCCGCCCCGCAGCTCGCGTCGTGCAGGACGTGACAAATGGAAGTAGCACGTCTCA
CTAGTCTCGTGCAGATGGACAGCACCGCTGAGCAATGGAAGCGGGTAGGCCTTTGGGGCAGCGGCCAATA
GCAGCTTTGCTCCTTCGCTTTCTGGGCTCAGAGGCTGGGAAGGGGTGGGTCCGGGGGCGGGCTCAGGGGC
GGGCTCAGGGGCGGGGCGGGCGCCCGAAGGTCCTCCGGAGGCCCGGCATTCTGCACGCTTCAAAAGCGCA
CGTCTGCCGCGCTGTTCTCCTCTTCCTCATCTCCGGGCCTTTCGACCTTTAATTAACCACCATGGATAGC
ACTGAGAACGTCATCAAGCCCTTCATGCGCTTCAAGGTGCACATGGAGGGCTCCGTGAACGGCCACGAGT
TCGAGATCGAGGGCGTGGGCGAGGGCAAGCCCTACGAGGGCACCCAGACCGCCAAGCTGCAAGTGACCAA
GGGCGGCCCCCTGCCCTTCGCCTGGGACATCCTGTCCCCCCAGTTCTTCTACGGCTCCAAGGCGTACATC
AAGCACCCCGCCGACATCCCCGACTACCTCAAGCAGTCCTTCCCCGAGGGCTTCAAGTGGGAGCGCGTGA
TGAACTTCGAGGACGGCGGCGTGGTGACCGTGACCCAGGACTCATCCCTGCAAGACGGCACCCTCATCTA
CCACGTCAAGTTCATCGGCGTGAACTTCCCCTCCGACGGCCCCGTAATGCAGAAGAAAACTCTTGGCTGG
GAGCCCTCCACTGAGCGCAACTACCCCCGCGACGGCGTGCTGAAGGGCGAGAACCACATGGCGCTGAAGC
TGAAGGGCGGCGGCCACTACCTGTGTGAGTTCAAGTCCATCTACATGGCTAAGAAGCCCGTGAAGCTGCC
CGGCTACCACTACGTGGACTACAAGCTCGACATCACCTCCCACAACGAGGACTACACCGTGGTGGAGCAG
TACGAACGCGCCGAGGCCCGCCACCACCTGTTCCAGTAGGTTTAAACATCAACCTCTGGATTACAAAATT
TGTGAAAGATTGACTGGTATTCTTAACTATGTTGCTCCTTTTACGCTATGTGGATACGCTGCTTTAATGC
CTTTGTATCATGCTATTGCTTCCCGTATGGCTTTCATTTTCTCCTCCTTGTATAAATCCTGGTTGCTGTC
TCTTTATGAGGAGTTGTGGCCCGTTGTCAGGCAACGTGGCGTGGTGTGCACTGTGTTTGCTGACGCAACC
CCCACTGGTTGGGGCATTGCCACCACCTGTCAGCTCCTTTCCGGGACTTTCGCTTTCCCCCTCCCTATTG
CCACGGCGGAACTCATCGCCGCCTGCCTTGCCCGCTGCTGGACAGGGGCTCGGCTGTTGGGCACTGACAA
TTCCGTGGTGTTGTCGGGGAAGCTGACGTCCTTTCCATGGCTGCTCGCCTGTGTTGCCACCTGGATTCTG
CGCGGGACGTCCTTCTGCTACGTCCCTTCGGCCCTCAATCCAGCGGACCTTCCTTCCCGCGGCCTGCTGC
CGGCTCTGCGGCCTCTTCCGCGTCTTCGCCTTCGCCCTCAGACGAGTCGGATCTCCCTTTGGGCCGCCTC
CCCGCCTGGCCTGCAGGGGTACCTTTAAGACCAATGACTTACAAGGCAGCTGTAGATCTTAGCCACTTTT
TAAAAGAAAAGAGGGGACTGGAAGGGCTAATTCACTCCCAACGAAGACAAGATATCCTTGATCTGTGGAT
CTACCACACACAAGGCTACTTCCCTGATTAGCAGAACTACACACCAGGGCCAGGGGTCAGATATCCACTG
ACCTTTGGATGGTGCTACAAGCTAGTACCAGTTGAGCCAGATAAGGTAGAAGAGGCCAATAAAGGAGAGA
ACACCAGCTTGTTACACCCTGTGAGCCTGCATGGGATGGATGACCCGGAGAGAGAAGTGTTAGAGTGGAG
GTTTGACAGCCGCCTAGCATTTCATCACGTGGCCCGAGAGCTGCATCCGGAGTACTTCAAGAACTGCTGA
TATCGAGCTTGCTACAAGGGACTTTCCGCTGGGGACTTTCCAGGGAGGCGTGGCCTGGGCGGGACTGGGG
AGTGGCGAGCCCTCAGATCCTGCATATAAGCAGCTGCTTTTTGCCTGTACTGGGTCTCTCTGGTTAGACC
AGATCTGAGCCTGGGAGCTCTCTGGCTAACTAGGGAACCCACTGCTTAAGCCTCAATAAAGCTTGCCTTG
AGTGCTTCAAGTAGTGTGTGCCCGTCTGTTGTGTGACTCTGGTAACTAGAGATCCCTCAGACCCTTTTAG
TCAGTGTGGAAAATCTCTAGCAGTAGTAGTTCATGTCATCTTATTATTCAGTATTTATAACTTGCAAAGA
AATGAATATCAGAGAGTGAGAGGCCTTGACATTGCTAGCGTTTTACCGTCGACCTCTAGCTAGAGCTTGG
CGTAATCATGGTCATAGCTGTTTCCTGTGTGAAATTGTTATCCGCTCACAATTCCACACAACATACGAGC
CGGAAGCATAAAGTGTAAAGCCTGGGGTGCCTAATGAGTGAGCTAACTCACATTAATTGCGTTGCGCTCA
CTGCCCGCTTTCCAGTCGGGAAACCTGTCGTGCCAGCTGCATTAATGAATCGGCCAACGCGCGGGGAGAG
GCGGTTTGCGTATTGGGCGCTCTTCCGCTTCCTCGCTCACTGACTCGCTGCGCTCGGTCGTTCGGCTGCG
GCGAGCGGTATCAGCTCACTCAAAGGCGGTAATACGGTTATCCACAGAATCAGGGGATAACGCAGGAAAG
AACATGTGAGCAAAAGGCCAGCAAAAGGCCAGGAACCGTAAAAAGGCCGCGTTGCTGGCGTTTTTCCATA
GGCTCCGCCCCCCTGACGAGCATCACAAAAATCGACGCTCAAGTCAGAGGTGGCGAAACCCGACAGGACT
ATAAAGATACCAGGCGTTTCCCCCTGGAAGCTCCCTCGTGCGCTCTCCTGTTCCGACCCTGCCGCTTACC
GGATACCTGTCCGCCTTTCTCCCTTCGGGAAGCGTGGCGCTTTCTCATAGCTCACGCTGTAGGTATCTCA
GTTCGGTGTAGGTCGTTCGCTCCAAGCTGGGCTGTGTGCACGAACCCCCCGTTCAGCCCGACCGCTGCGC
CTTATCCGGTAACTATCGTCTTGAGTCCAACCCGGTAAGACACGACTTATCGCCACTGGCAGCAGCCACT
GGTAACAGGATTAGCAGAGCGAGGTATGTAGGCGGTGCTACAGAGTTCTTGAAGTGGTGGCCTAACTACG
GCTACACTAGAAGAACAGTATTTGGTATCTGCGCTCTGCTGAAGCCAGTTACCTTCGGAAAAAGAGTTGG
TAGCTCTTGATCCGGCAAACAAACCACCGCTGGTAGCGGTGGTTTTTTTGTTTGCAAGCAGCAGATTACG
CGCAGAAAAAAAGGATCTCAAGAAGATCCTTTGATCTTTTCTACGGGGTCTGACGCTCAGTGGAACGAAA
ACTCACGTTAAGGGATTTTGGTCATGAGATTATCAAAAAGGATCTTCACCTAGATCCTTTTAAATTAAAA
ATGAAGTTTTAAATCAATCTAAAGTATATATGAGTAAACTTGGTCTGACAGTTACCAATGCTTAATCAGT
GAGGCACCTATCTCAGCGATCTGTCTATTTCGTTCATCCATAGTTGCCTGACTCCCCGTCGTGTAGATAA
CTACGATACGGGAGGGCTTACCATCTGGCCCCAGTGCTGCAATGATACCGCGAGACCCACGCTCACCGGC
TCCAGATTTATCAGCAATAAACCAGCCAGCCGGAAGGGCCGAGCGCAGAAGTGGTCCTGCAACTTTATCC
GCCTCCATCCAGTCTATTAATTGTTGCCGGGAAGCTAGAGTAAGTAGTTCGCCAGTTAATAGTTTGCGCA
ACGTTGTTGCCATTGCTACAGGCATCGTGGTGTCACGCTCGTCGTTTGGTATGGCTTCATTCAGCTCCGG
TTCCCAACGATCAAGGCGAGTTACATGATCCCCCATGTTGTGCAAAAAAGCGGTTAGCTCCTTCGGTCCT
CCGATCGTTGTCAGAAGTAAGTTGGCCGCAGTGTTATCACTCATGGTTATGGCAGCACTGCATAATTCTC
TTACTGTCATGCCATCCGTAAGATGCTTTTCTGTGACTGGTGAGTACTCAACCAAGTCATTCTGAGAATA
GTGTATGCGGCGACCGAGTTGCTCTTGCCCGGCGTCAATACGGGATAATACCGCGCCACATAGCAGAACT
TTAAAAGTGCTCATCATTGGAAAACGTTCTTCGGGGCGAAAACTCTCAAGGATCTTACCGCTGTTGAGAT
CCAGTTCGATGTAACCCACTCGTGCACCCAACTGATCTTCAGCATCTTTTACTTTCACCAGCGTTTCTGG
GTGAGCAAAAACAGGAAGGCAAAATGCCGCAAAAAAGGGAATAAGGGCGACACGGAAATGTTGAATACTC
ATACTCTTCCTTTTTCAATATTATTGAAGCATTTATCAGGGTTATTGTCTCATGAGCGGATACATATTTG
AATGTATTTAGAAAAATAAACAAATAGGGGTTCCGCGCACATTTCCCCGAAAAGTGCCACCTGACGTCGA
CGGATCGGGAGATCAACTTGTTTATTGCAGCTTATAATGGTTACAAATAAAGCAATAGCATCACAAATTT
CACAAATAAAGCATTTTTTTCACTGCATTCTAGTTGTGGTTTGTCCAAACTCATCAATGTATCTTATCAT
GTCTGGATCAACTGGATAACTCAAGCTAACCAAAATCATCCCAAACTTCCCACCCCATACCCTATTACCA
CTGCCAATTACCTGTGGTTTCATTTACTCTAAACCTGTGATTCCTCTGAATTATTTTCATTTTAAAGAAA
TTGTATTTGTTAAATATGTACTACAAACTTAGTAGT
